>Addgene plasmid #18790 | p3xFLAG-Tmprss6(Mask) | addgene partial sequence | sequence record 24675 | CMV-F 5'-CGCAAATGGGCGGTAGGCGTG-3'
CNNNGGNCATTAGCAGAGCTGTTAGTGAACCGTCAGAATTAAGCTTAAGATGCCGAGATGTTTCCAGCTC
CCCTGTTCTACCAGGATGCCCACCACCGAGGTCCCCCAAGCGGCTGATGGTCAGGGCGATGCGGGTGATG
GAGAGGAAGCTGCTGAGCCAGAGGGGAAGTTCAAGCCCCCAAAAAACACCAAGAGAAAAAACCGGGACTA
CGTCCGCTTCACGCCACTGTTGCTGGTCTTGGCTGCGCTGGTCTCAGCAGGGGTCATGCTTTGGTATTTC
CTAGGGTACAAAGCGGAAGTGACCGTAAGCCAGGTGTACTCTGGCAGCCTCCGGGTGCTCAACCGTCATT
TCTCCCAGGACCTGGGCCGACGGGAGTCTATTGCTTTCCGCAGTGAATCTGCCAAAGCCCAGAAGATGCT
CCAAGAACTGGTTGCCAGCACCCGCCTGGGTACTTACTACAACTCTAGTTCTGTCTACTCCTTTGGGGAG
GGACCCCTCACCTGCTTCTTCTGGTTTATCCTTGACATCCCTGAGTACCAGCGACTGACCCTGAGCCCTG
AAGTAGTGCGCGAGCTCCTGGTGGATGAGCTACTGTCCAACAGCTCAACCCTGGCTTCCTATAAGACCGA
ATATGAGGTGGACCCGGAAGGCCTGGTGATCCTGGAAGCCAGTGTGAACGACATAGTCGTACTGTGATTC
CACGCTGGGGCTGTTATCGCTACAGCTATGTGAACCCAGGCCAGGTCCTCCCATTGAAGGGGCNTGACCA
GCANACA
