[The description below was written by a language model from this plasmid's Addgene catalogue record.]
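Description:
p3xFLAG-Tmprss6(Mask) is a mammalian expression plasmid built on the commercial p3xFLAG-CMV-14 backbone (about 6.3 kb without insert). It is propagated in E. coli as a high-copy plasmid under ampicillin selection. It also carries a neomycin resistance marker, so transfected mammalian cells can be selected with G418 to obtain stable lines. No feature table is provided. The backbone name and the CMV-based sequencing primers indicate that expression is driven by the cytomegalovirus immediate-early promoter, as is standard for this vector series, though the record does not list the promoter explicitly.

The insert is a roughly 1.8 kb mouse Tmprss6 cDNA encoding the type II transmembrane serine protease 6, cloned between HindIII and XbaI sites that both remain intact. It represents the "Mask" mutant form rather than the wild-type protein: amino acids 567–811 are deleted and replaced by 28 aberrant residues, giving a C-terminally truncated product. In type II transmembrane serine proteases the catalytic protease domain lies at the C-terminal end, so a truncation of this kind would be expected to compromise proteolytic function. The record itself does not describe the functional consequence. The open reading frame is fused in frame to the backbone's C-terminal 3xFLAG epitope, which allows detection or immunoprecipitation of the mutant protein with anti-FLAG antibodies.

The associated study concerns the requirement for TMPRSS6 in sensing iron deficiency. The construct is therefore suited to expressing the tagged mutant protein in cultured mammalian cells, typically for comparison with wild-type Tmprss6 in assays of iron-regulatory signalling.
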