Addgene plasmid #18790: p3xFLAG-Tmprss6(Mask)
Depositing lab: Bruce Beutler. Publication: The serine protease TMPRSS6 is required to sense iron deficiency. Du X, She E, Gelbart T, Truksa J, Lee P, Xia Y, Khovananth K, Mudd S, Mann N, Moresco EM, Beutler E, Beutler B. Science. 2008 May 23. 320(5879):1088-92. 10.1126/science.1157121 PubMed 18451267.
Backbone
  Vector backbone: p3xFLAG-CMV-14 (Sigma)
  Backbone size w/o insert (bp): 6265
  Vector type: Mammalian Expression
  Selectable markers: Neomycin (select with G418)
Growth in bacteria
  Bacterial resistance: Ampicillin, 100 μg/mL
  Growth temperature: 37°C
  Growth strain: DH5alpha
  Copy number: High Copy
Gene/Insert
  Gene/Insert name: Type II transmembrane serine protease 6 (alt name: Tmprss6)
  Species: M. musculus (mouse)
  Insert size (bp): 1785
  Mutation: deleted amino acids 567-811 and replaced with 28 abberant amino acids.
  Entrez Gene: Tmprss6 (a.k.a. 1300008A22Rik)
  Tag / fusion protein: 3xFLAG (C terminal on backbone)
  Cloning method: Restriction Enzyme; 5′ cloning site Hind III (not destroyed); 3′ cloning site Xba I (not destroyed)
  Sequencing primers: 5′ N-CMV-30 sequencing primer; 3′ C-CMV-24 sequencing primer
Terms and licenses: Academic/Nonprofit Terms; Industry Terms: Not Available to Industry
How to cite: p3xFLAG-Tmprss6(Mask) was a gift from Bruce Beutler (Addgene plasmid # 18790 ; http://n2t.net/addgene:18790 ; RRID:Addgene_18790)
